Addgene plasmid #122765: pAC10042_pLX-LZB_NpuDnaE(C)-mScarlet(insCys;123-232)-IRES-GFP
Purpose: Plasmid 42:Lentiviral vector encoding LZB_NpuDnaE(C)-mScarlet(insCys;123-232)and EGFP
Depositing lab: Albert Cheng. Publication: Split Selectable Markers. Jillette N, Du M, Cheng AW. bioRxiv 452979 10.1101/452979.
Backbone
  Vector backbone: pAC10095_pLX-DEST-IRES-EGFP (Addgene# 122815)
  Vector type: Mammalian Expression, Lentiviral
  Selectable markers: LZB_NpuDnaE(C)-mScarlet(insCys;123-232)
Growth in bacteria
  Bacterial resistance: Ampicillin, 100 μg/mL
  Growth temperature: 30°C
  Growth strain: NEB Stable
  Copy number: Unknown
Gene/Insert
  Gene/Insert name: LZB_NpuDnaE(C)-mScarlet(insCys;123-232)
  Species: Synthetic
  Cloning method: Gateway Cloning
  Sequencing primers: 5′ CMV-Forward; 3′ IRES-R
Terms and licenses: Academic/Nonprofit Terms; Industry Terms: Not Available to Industry
Depositor comments: Please visit https://www.biorxiv.org/content/10.1101/452979v2 for BioRxiv preprint.
How to cite: pAC10042_pLX-LZB_NpuDnaE(C)-mScarlet(insCys;123-232)-IRES-GFP was a gift from Albert Cheng (Addgene plasmid # 122765)
