[The description below was written by a language model from this plasmid's Addgene catalogue record and pLannotate feature annotations shown in this document.]
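Description:
pAC10042_pLX-LZB_NpuDnaE(C)-mScarlet(insCys;123-232)-IRES-GFP is a 9.2 kb lentiviral mammalian expression plasmid made by Gateway recombination into the pLX-DEST-IRES-EGFP destination backbone. It is propagated in E. coli through a high-copy ColE1/pUC-type origin with ampicillin resistance (β-lactamase). It also carries an f1 origin and an SV40 origin. The viral framework has a third-generation, self-inactivating layout. An RSV promoter drives a truncated HIV-1 5' LTR, followed by the Ψ packaging signal with a gag fragment, the Rev response element and a cPPT/CTS. Downstream of the cargo are a WPRE, a ΔU3 3' LTR and an SV40 polyadenylation signal. These elements allow the genomic RNA to be packaged when helper functions are supplied in trans, and to integrate without reconstituting an active LTR promoter.

The payload sits between attB1 and attB2 sites downstream of a CMV enhancer/promoter. An hPGK promoter is also annotated just upstream of the cPPT, although the record does not explain its role. The synthetic insert encodes a leucine zipper (LZB), the C-terminal half of the Npu DnaE split intein, and the C-terminal portion of mScarlet (residues 123–232 with an inserted cysteine). The annotation tool detected only the mScarlet fragment of this insert. A V5 tag sequence follows attB2, but whether it is in frame with the insert cannot be judged from the record. An EMCV IRES then drives EGFP from the same transcript, marking transduced cells in green.

On its own the mScarlet fragment should not fluoresce. The design implies that a partner construct carrying the complementary zipper, N-intein and N-terminal mScarlet fragment is needed. Protein trans-splicing would then rebuild intact red fluorescent protein, so red signal reports co-delivery of both vectors, consistent with the split selectable marker work it was deposited with.
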