Features (pLannotate 1.2.2; 32 found; start..end, strand, type, name):
     65..368     +  enhancer       CMV enhancer: human cytomegalovirus immediate early enhancer
    369..572     +  promoter       CMV promoter: human cytomegalovirus (CMV) immediate early promoter
    595..619     +  protein_bind   attB1: mutant version of attB; recombination site for the Gateway® BP reaction BP Clonase™
    868..1197    +  CDS            mScarlet (fragment): mScarlet is a basic (constitutively fluorescent) red fluorescent protein published in 2016, derived from synthetic construct. It has moderate acid sensitivity.
   1216..1240    -  protein_bind   attB2: mutant version of attB; recombination site for the Gateway® BP reaction BP Clonase™
   1242..1283    +  CDS            V5 tag: epitope tag from simian virus 5
   1322..1882    +  misc_feature   IRES: internal ribosome entry site (IRES) of the encephalomyocarditis virus (EMCV)
   1885..2604    +  CDS            EGFP: the original enhanced GFP (Yang et al., 1996) mammalian codon-optimized
   2628..3216    +  misc_feature   WPRE: woodchuck hepatitis virus posttranscriptional regulatory element
   3267..3286    +  misc_feature   cPPT/CTS (fragment): central polypurine tract and central termination sequence of HIV-1
   3288..3521    +  LTR            3' LTR (ΔU3): self-inactivating 3' long terminal repeat (LTR) from HIV-1
   3599..3720    +  polyA_signal   SV40 poly(A) signal: SV40 polyadenylation signal
   3760..3895    +  rep_origin     SV40 ori: SV40 origin of replication
   3916..3934    -  promoter       T7 promoter: promoter for bacteriophage T7 RNA polymerase
   3942..4097    +  CDS            lacZα (fragment): LacZα fragment of β-galactosidase; lacZ fragment
   4102..4530    +  rep_origin     f1 ori (sequence partly withheld): f1 bacteriophage origin of replication; arrow indicates direction of (+) strand synthesis
   4583..4687    +  promoter       AmpR promoter: bla
   4688..5548    +  CDS            AmpR: β-lactamase; bla; confers resistance to ampicillin, carbenicillin, and related antibiotics
   5719..6307    +  rep_origin     ori: high-copy-number ColE1/pMB1/pBR322/pUC origin of replication
   6490..6582    +  CDS            lacI (fragment): lac repressor; lacI; The lac repressor binds to the lac operator to inhibit transcription in E. coli. This inhibition can be relieved by adding lactose or isopropyl-β-D-thiogalactopyranoside (IPTG).
   6595..6616    +  protein_bind   CAP binding site: CAP binding activates transcription in the presence of cAMP. E. coli catabolite activator protein
   6631..6661    +  promoter       lac promoter: promoter for the E. coli lac operon
   6669..6685    +  protein_bind   lac operator: The lac repressor binds to the lac operator to inhibit transcription in E. coli. This inhibition can be relieved by adding lactose or isopropyl-β-D-thiogalactopyranoside (IPTG). lac repressor encoded by lacI
   6730..6748    +  promoter       T3 promoter: promoter for bacteriophage T3 RNA polymerase
   6776..7002    +  promoter       RSV promoter: Rous sarcoma virus enhancer/promoter
   7003..7183    +  LTR            5' LTR (truncated): truncated 5' long terminal repeat (LTR) from HIV-1
   7230..7355    +  misc_feature   HIV-1 Ψ: packaging signal of human immunodeficiency virus type 1
   7339..7702    +  CDS            HIV-1 gag (fragment): gag protein from human immunodeficiency virus 1; gag
   7848..8081    +  misc_feature   RRE: The Rev response element (RRE) of HIV-1 allows for Rev-dependent mRNA export from the nucleus to the cytoplasm.
   8458..8484    +  CDS            Rev (fragment): human immunodeficiency virus 1 (HIV-1) Rev protein; rev; enhances nuclear export of unspliced and incompletely spliced viral mRNAs
   8485..8985    +  promoter       hPGK promoter: human phosphoglycerate kinase 1 promoter
   9047..9164    +  misc_feature   cPPT/CTS: central polypurine tract and central termination sequence of HIV-1
>Addgene plasmid #122765 | pAC10042_pLX-LZB_NpuDnaE(C)-mScarlet(insCys;123-232)-IRES-GFP | depositor full sequence | sequence record 234267 | pAC10042_pLX-LZB_NpuDnaE(C)-mScarlet(insCys;123-232)-IRES-GFP sequence 9216 bps
CCCGGGGTTATTAATAGTAATCAATTACGGGGTCATTAGTTCATAGCCCATATATGGAGTTCCGCGTTAC
ATAACTTACGGTAAATGGCCCGCCTGGCTGACCGCCCAACGACCCCCGCCCATTGACGTCAATAATGACG
TATGTTCCCATAGTAACGCCAATAGGGACTTTCCATTGACGTCAATGGGTGGAGTATTTACGGTAAACTG
CCCACTTGGCAGTACATCAAGTGTATCATATGCCAAGTACGCCCCCTATTGACGTCAATGACGGTAAATG
GCCCGCCTGGCATTATGCCCAGTACATGACCTTATGGGACTTTCCTACTTGGCAGTACATCTACGTATTA
GTCATCGCTATTACCATGGTGATGCGGTTTTGGCAGTACATCAATGGGCGTGGATAGCGGTTTGACTCAC
GGGGATTTCCAAGTCTCCACCCCATTGACGTCAATGGGAGTTTGTTTTGGCACCAAAATCAACGGGACTT
TCCAAAATGTCGTAACAACTCCGCCCCATTGACGCAAATGGGCGGTAGGCGTGTACGGTGGGAGGTCTAT
ATAAGCAGAGCTCTCTGGCTAACTGTCGGGATCAACAAGTTTGTACAAAAAAGCAGGCTCCGAATTCACC
GGTGCCGCCACCATGGCTCAACTGAAGAAGAAACTCCAGGCCAATAAGAAAGAACTGGCACAGCTGAAGT
GGAAGCTGCAGGCACTGAAAAAGAAGCTGGCACAGGGCGGAGGAGGCTCAGGCAGTATGATTAAGATCGC
TACGCGGAAGTACCTGGGGAAACAGAACGTCTACGACATAGGTGTGGAGCGCGATCACAACTTTGCTCTG
AAAAATGGATTTATCGCCAGCAACTGCGTGAAGCTCCGCGGCACCAACTTCCCTCCTGACGGCCCCGTAA
TGCAGAAGAAGACAATGGGCTGGGAAGCGTCCACCGAGCGGTTGTACCCCGAGGACGGCGTGCTGAAGGG
CGACATTAAGATGGCCCTGCGCCTGAAGGACGGCGGCCGCTACCTGGCGGACTTCAAGACCACCTACAAG
GCCAAGAAGCCCGTGCAGATGCCCGGCGCCTACAACGTCGACCGCAAGTTGGACATCACCTCCCACAACG
AGGACTACACCGTGGTGGAACAGTACGAACGCTCCGAGGGCCGCCACTCCACCGGCGGCATGGACGAGCT
GTACAAGTGATTAATTAAGAATTCGACCCAGCTTTCTTGTACAAAGTGGTTGGTAAGCCTATCCCTAACC
CTCTCCTCGGTCTCGATTCTACGTAGTAATGAGCTAGCAGTCTCGAGGTTAACGAATTCCGCCCCCCCCC
TAACGTTACTGGCCGAAGCCGCTTGGAATAAGGCCGGTGTGCGCTTGTCTATATGTTATTTTCCACCATA
TTGCCGTCTTTTGGCAATGTGAGGGCCCGGAAACCTGGCCCTGTCTTCTTGACGAGCATTCCTAGGGGTC
TTTCCCCTCTCGCCAAAGGAATGCAAGGTCTGTTGAATGTCGTGAAGGAAGCAGTTCCTCTGGAAGCTTC
TTGAAGACAAACAACGTCTGTAGCGACCCTTTGCAGGCAGCGGAACCCCCCACCTGGCGACAGGTGCCCC
TGCGGCCAAAAGCCACGTGTATAAGATACACCTGCAAAGGCGGCACAACCCCAGTGCCACGTTGTGAGTT
GGATAGTTGTGGAAAGAGTCAAATGGCTCTCCTCAAGCGTATTCAACAAGGGGCTGAAGGATGCCCAGAA
GGTACCCCATTGTATGGGATCTGATCTGGGGCCTCGGTGCACATGCTTTACATGTGTTTAGTCGAGGTTA
AAAAAACGTCTAGGCCCCCCGAACCACGGGGACGTGGTTTTCCTTTGAAAAACACGATAATACCATGGTG
AGCAAGGGCGAGGAGCTGTTCACCGGGGTGGTGCCCATCCTGGTCGAGCTGGACGGCGACGTAAACGGCC
ACAAGTTCAGCGTGTCCGGCGAGGGCGAGGGCGATGCCACCTACGGCAAGCTGACCCTGAAGTTCATCTG
CACCACCGGCAAGCTGCCCGTGCCCTGGCCCACCCTCGTGACCACCCTGACCTACGGCGTGCAGTGCTTC
AGCCGCTACCCCGACCACATGAAGCAGCACGACTTCTTCAAGTCCGCCATGCCCGAAGGCTACGTCCAGG
AGCGCACCATCTTCTTCAAGGACGACGGCAACTACAAGACCCGCGCCGAGGTGAAGTTCGAGGGCGACAC
CCTGGTGAACCGCATCGAGCTGAAGGGCATCGACTTCAAGGAGGACGGCAACATCCTGGGGCACAAGCTG
GAGTACAACTACAACAGCCACAACGTCTATATCATGGCCGACAAGCAGAAGAACGGCATCAAGGTGAACT
TCAAGATCCGCCACAACATCGAGGACGGCAGCGTGCAGCTCGCCGACCACTACCAGCAGAACACCCCCAT
CGGCGACGGCCCCGTGCTGCTGCCCGACAACCACTACCTGAGCACCCAGTCCGCCCTGAGCAAAGACCCC
AACGAGAAGCGCGATCACATGGTCCTGCTGGAGTTCGTGACCGCCGCCGGGATCACTCTCGGCATGGACG
AGCTGTACAAGTAACACCGGTGGCGCGTTAAGTCGACAATCAACCTCTGGATTACAAAATTTGTGAAAGA
TTGACTGGTATTCTTAACTATGTTGCTCCTTTTACGCTATGTGGATACGCTGCTTTAATGCCTTTGTATC
ATGCTATTGCTTCCCGTATGGCTTTCATTTTCTCCTCCTTGTATAAATCCTGGTTGCTGTCTCTTTATGA
GGAGTTGTGGCCCGTTGTCAGGCAACGTGGCGTGGTGTGCACTGTGTTTGCTGACGCAACCCCCACTGGT
TGGGGCATTGCCACCACCTGTCAGCTCCTTTCCGGGACTTTCGCTTTCCCCCTCCCTATTGCCACGGCGG
AACTCATCGCCGCCTGCCTTGCCCGCTGCTGGACAGGGGCTCGGCTGTTGGGCACTGACAATTCCGTGGT
GTTGTCGGGGAAATCATCGTCCTTTCCTTGGCTGCTCGCCTGTGTTGCCACCTGGATTCTGCGCGGGACG
TCCTTCTGCTACGTCCCTTCGGCCCTCAATCCAGCGGACCTTCCTTCCCGCGGCCTGCTGCCGGCTCTGC
GGCCTCTTCCGCGTCTTCGCCTTCGCCCTCAGACGAGTCGGATCTCCCTTTGGGCCGCCTCCCCGCGTCG
ACTTTAAGACCAATGACTTACAAGGCAGCTGTAGATCTTAGCCACTTTTTAAAAGAAAAGGGGGGACTGG
AAGGGCTAATTCACTCCCAACGAAGACAAGATCTGCTTTTTGCTTGTACTGGGTCTCTCTGGTTAGACCA
GATCTGAGCCTGGGAGCTCTCTGGCTAACTAGGGAACCCACTGCTTAAGCCTCAATAAAGCTTGCCTTGA
GTGCTTCAAGTAGTGTGTGCCCGTCTGTTGTGTGACTCTGGTAACTAGAGATCCCTCAGACCCTTTTAGT
CAGTGTGGAAAATCTCTAGCAGTACGTATAGTAGTTCATGTCATCTTATTATTCAGTATTTATAACTTGC
AAAGAAATGAATATCAGAGAGTGAGAGGAACTTGTTTATTGCAGCTTATAATGGTTACAAATAAAGCAAT
AGCATCACAAATTTCACAAATAAAGCATTTTTTTCACTGCATTCTAGTTGTGGTTTGTCCAAACTCATCA
ATGTATCTTATCATGTCTGGCTCTAGCTATCCCGCCCCTAACTCCGCCCATCCCGCCCCTAACTCCGCCC
AGTTCCGCCCATTCTCCGCCCCATGGCTGACTAATTTTTTTTATTTATGCAGAGGCCGAGGCCGCCTCGG
CCTCTGAGCTATTCCAGAAGTAGTGAGGAGGCTTTTTTGGAGGCCTAGGGACGTACCCAATTCGCCCTAT
AGTGAGTCGTATTACGCGCGCTCACTGGCCGTCGTTTTACAACGTCGTGACTGGGAAAACCCTGGCGTTA
CCCAACTTAATCGCCTTGCAGCACATCCCCCTTTCGCCAGCTGGCGTAATAGCGAAGAGGCCCGCACCGA
TCGCCCTTCCCAACAGTTGCGCAGCCTGAATGGCGAATGGG
[124 nt withheld, positions 4102-4225]
C
[91 nt withheld, positions 4227-4317]
A
[49 nt withheld, positions 4319-4367]
CCTTTGACGTTGGAGTCCACGTTCTTT
[37 nt withheld, positions 4395-4431]
ACCCTATCTCGGTCTATTCTTTTGATTTATAAGGGATTTTGCCGATTTCGGCCTATTGGTTAAAAAATGA
GCTGATTTAACAAAAATTTAACGCGAATTTTAACAAAATATTAACGCTTACAATTTAGGTGGCACTTTTC
GGGGAAATGTGCGCGGAACCCCTATTTGTTTATTTTTCTAAATACATTCAAATATGTATCCGCTCATGAG
ACAATAACCCTGATAAATGCTTCAATAATATTGAAAAAGGAAGAGTATGAGTATTCAACATTTCCGTGTC
GCCCTTATTCCCTTTTTTGCGGCATTTTGCCTTCCTGTTTTTGCTCACCCAGAAACGCTGGTGAAAGTAA
AAGATGCTGAAGATCAGTTGGGTGCACGAGTGGGTTACATCGAACTGGATCTCAACAGCGGTAAGATCCT
TGAGAGTTTTCGCCCCGAAGAACGTTTTCCAATGATGAGCACTTTTAAAGTTCTGCTATGTGGCGCGGTA
TTATCCCGTATTGACGCCGGGCAAGAGCAACTCGGTCGCCGCATACACTATTCTCAGAATGACTTGGTTG
AGTACTCACCAGTCACAGAAAAGCATCTTACGGATGGCATGACAGTAAGAGAATTATGCAGTGCTGCCAT
AACCATGAGTGATAACACTGCGGCCAACTTACTTCTGACAACGATCGGAGGACCGAAGGAGCTAACCGCT
TTTTTGCACAACATGGGGGATCATGTAACTCGCCTTGATCGTTGGGAACCGGAGCTGAATGAAGCCATAC
CAAACGACGAGCGTGACACCACGATGCCTGTAGCAATGGCAACAACGTTGCGCAAACTATTAACTGGCGA
ACTACTTACTCTAGCTTCCCGGCAACAATTAATAGACTGGATGGAGGCGGATAAAGTTGCAGGACCACTT
CTGCGCTCGGCCCTTCCGGCTGGCTGGTTTATTGCTGATAAATCTGGAGCCGGTGAGCGTGGGTCTCGCG
GTATCATTGCAGCACTGGGGCCAGATGGTAAGCCCTCCCGTATCGTAGTTATCTACACGACGGGGAGTCA
GGCAACTATGGATGAACGAAATAGACAGATCGCTGAGATAGGTGCCTCACTGATTAAGCATTGGTAACTG
TCAGACCAAGTTTACTCATATATACTTTAGATTGATTTAAAACTTCATTTTTAATTTAAAAGGATCTAGG
TGAAGATCCTTTTTGATAATCTCATGACCAAAATCCCTTAACGTGAGTTTTCGTTCCACTGAGCGTCAGA
CCCCGTAGAAAAGATCAAAGGATCTTCTTGAGATCCTTTTTTTCTGCGCGTAATCTGCTGCTTGCAAACA
AAAAAACCACCGCTACCAGCGGTGGTTTGTTTGCCGGATCAAGAGCTACCAACTCTTTTTCCGAAGGTAA
CTGGCTTCAGCAGAGCGCAGATACCAAATACTGTTCTTCTAGTGTAGCCGTAGTTAGGCCACCACTTCAA
GAACTCTGTAGCACCGCCTACATACCTCGCTCTGCTAATCCTGTTACCAGTGGCTGCTGCCAGTGGCGAT
AAGTCGTGTCTTACCGGGTTGGACTCAAGACGATAGTTACCGGATAAGGCGCAGCGGTCGGGCTGAACGG
GGGGTTCGTGCACACAGCCCAGCTTGGAGCGAACGACCTACACCGAACTGAGATACCTACAGCGTGAGCT
ATGAGAAAGCGCCACGCTTCCCGAAGGGAGAAAGGCGGACAGGTATCCGGTAAGCGGCAGGGTCGGAACA
GGAGAGCGCACGAGGGAGCTTCCAGGGGGAAACGCCTGGTATCTTTATAGTCCTGTCGGGTTTCGCCACC
TCTGACTTGAGCGTCGATTTTTGTGATGCTCGTCAGGGGGGCGGAGCCTATGGAAAAACGCCAGCAACGC
GGCCTTTTTACGGTTCCTGGCCTTTTGCTGGCCTTTTGCTCACATGTTCTTTCCTGCGTTATCCCCTGAT
TCTGTGGATAACCGTATTACCGCCTTTGAGTGAGCTGATACCGCTCGCCGCAGCCGAACGACCGAGCGCA
GCGAGTCAGTGAGCGAGGAAGCGGAAGAGCGCCCAATACGCAAACCGCCTCTCCCCGCGCGTTGGCCGAT
TCATTAATGCAGCTGGCACGACAGGTTTCCCGACTGGAAAGCGGGCAGTGAGCGCAACGCAATTAATGTG
AGTTAGCTCACTCATTAGGCACCCCAGGCTTTACACTTTATGCTTCCGGCTCGTATGTTGTGTGGAATTG
TGAGCGGATAACAATTTCACACAGGAAACAGCTATGACCATGATTACGCCAAGCGCGCAATTAACCCTCA
CTAAAGGGAACAAAAGCTGGAGCTGCAAGCTTAATGTAGTCTTATGCAATACTCTTGTAGTCTTGCAACA
TGGTAACGATGAGTTAGCAACATGCCTTACAAGGAGAGAAAAAGCACCGTGCATGCCGATTGGTGGAAGT
AAGGTGGTACGATCGTGCCTTATTAGGAAGGCAACAGACGGGTCTGACATGGATTGGACGAACCACTGAA
TTGCCGCATTGCAGAGATATTGTATTTAAGTGCCTAGCTCGATACATAAACGGGTCTCTCTGGTTAGACC
AGATCTGAGCCTGGGAGCTCTCTGGCTAACTAGGGAACCCACTGCTTAAGCCTCAATAAAGCTTGCCTTG
AGTGCTTCAAGTAGTGTGTGCCCGTCTGTTGTGTGACTCTGGTAACTAGAGATCCCTCAGACCCTTTTAG
TCAGTGTGGAAAATCTCTAGCAGTGGCGCCCGAACAGGGACTTGAAAGCGAAAGGGAAACCAGAGGAGCT
CTCTCGACGCAGGACTCGGCTTGCTGAAGCGCGCACGGCAAGAGGCGAGGGGCGGCGACTGGTGAGTACG
CCAAAAATTTTGACTAGCGGAGGCTAGAAGGAGAGAGATGGGTGCGAGAGCGTCAGTATTAAGCGGGGGA
GAATTAGATCGCGATGGGAAAAAATTCGGTTAAGGCCAGGGGGAAAGAAAAAATATAAATTAAAACATAT
AGTATGGGCAAGCAGGGAGCTAGAACGATTCGCAGTTAATCCTGGCCTGTTAGAAACATCAGAAGGCTGT
AGACAAATACTGGGACAGCTACAACCATCCCTTCAGACAGGATCAGAAGAACTTAGATCATTATATAATA
CAGTAGCAACCCTCTATTGTGTGCATCAAAGGATAGAGATAAAAGACACCAAGGAAGCTTTAGACAAGAT
AGAGGAAGAGCAAAACAAAAGTAAGACCACCGCACAGCAAGCGGCCGCTGATCTTCAGACCTGGAGGAGG
AGATATGAGGGACAATTGGAGAAGTGAATTATATAAATATAAAGTAGTAAAAATTGAACCATTAGGAGTA
GCACCCACCAAGGCAAAGAGAAGAGTGGTGCAGAGAGAAAAAAGAGCAGTGGGAATAGGAGCTTTGTTCC
TTGGGTTCTTGGGAGCAGCAGGAAGCACTATGGGCGCAGCGTCAATGACGCTGACGGTACAGGCCAGACA
ATTATTGTCTGGTATAGTGCAGCAGCAGAACAATTTGCTGAGGGCTATTGAGGCGCAACAGCATCTGTTG
CAACTCACAGTCTGGGGCATCAAGCAGCTCCAGGCAAGAATCCTGGCTGTGGAAAGATACCTAAAGGATC
AACAGCTCCTGGGGATTTGGGGTTGCTCTGGAAAACTCATTTGCACCACTGCTGTGCCTTGGAATGCTAG
TTGGAGTAATAAATCTCTGGAACAGATTTGGAATCACACGACCTGGATGGAGTGGGACAGAGAAATTAAC
AATTACACAAGCTTAATACACTCCTTAATTGAAGAATCGCAAAACCAGCAAGAAAAGAATGAACAAGAAT
TATTGGAATTAGATAAATGGGCAAGTTTGTGGAATTGGTTTAACATAACAAATTGGCTGTGGTATATAAA
ATTATTCATAATGATAGTAGGAGGCTTGGTAGGTTTAAGAATAGTTTTTGCTGTACTTTCTATAGTGAAT
AGAGTTAGGCAGGGATATTCACCATTATCGTTTCAGACCCACCTCCCAACCCCGAGGGGACCCTTGCGCC
TTTTCCAAGGCAGCCCTGGGTTTGCGCAGGGACGCGGCTGCTCTGGGCGTGGTTCCGGGAAACGCAGCGG
CGCCGACCCTGGGTCTCGCACATTCTTCACGTCCGTTCGCAGCGTCACCCGGATCTTCGCCGCTACCCTT
GTGGGCCCCCCGGCGACGCTTCCTGCTCCGCCCCTAAGTCGGGAAGGTTCCTTGCGGTTCGCGGCGTGCC
GGACGTGACAAACGGAAGCCGCACGTCTCACTAGTACCCTCGCAGACGGACAGCGCCAGGGAGCAATGGC
AGCGCGCCGACCGCGATGGGCTGTGGCCAATAGCGGCTGCTCAGCAGGGCGCGCCGAGAGCAGCGGCCGG
GAAGGGGCGGTGCGGGAGGCGGGGTGTGGGGCGGTAGTGTGGGCCCTGTTCCTGCCCGCGCGGTGTTCCG
CATTCTGCAAGCCTCCGGAGCGCACGTCGGCAGTCGGCTCCCTCGTTGACCGAATCACCGACCTCTCTCC
CCAGGGGGTACCCAGCTGTCTAGAGAATTCTAGATCTTGAGACAAATGGCAGTATTCATCCACAATTTTA
AAAGAAAAGGGGGGATTGGGGGGTACAGTGCAGGGGAAAGAATAGTAGACATAATAGCAACAGACATACA
AACTAAAGAATTACAAAAACAAATTACAAAAATTCAAAATTTTCGGGTTTATTACAGGGACAGCAGAGAT
CCACTTTGGCGCCGGCTCGAGGGGG
